>Addgene plasmid #62081 | pGEX6P2-p53 (1-90) (72R) | addgene partial sequence | sequence record 103671 | pGEX5 5'-GGGCTGGCAAGCCACGTTTGGTG-3'
TCTGGAAGTTCTGTTCCAGGGGCCCCTGGGATCCATGGAAGAACCGCAGAGCGATCCGAGCGTTGAACCG
CCTCTGAGCCAAGAAACCTTTAGCGATCTGTGGAAACTGCTGCCGGAAAATAATGTTCTGAGTCCGCTGC
CGAGCCAGGCAATGGATGATCTGATGCTGAGTCCGGATGATATTGAACAGTGGTTTACCGAAGATCCGGG
TCCGGATGAAGCACCGCGTATGCCGGAAGCAGCACCGCGTGTTGCACCGGCACCGGCAGCACCTACACCA
GCAGCTCCAGCTCCGGCACCGAGCTAAGAATTCCCGGGTCGACTCGAGCGGCCGCATCGTGACTGACTGA
CGATCTGCCTCGCGCGTTTCGGTGATGACGGTGAAAACCTCTGACACATGCAGCTCCCGGAGACGGTCAC
AGCTTGTCTGTAAGCGGATGCCGGGAGCAGACAAGCCCGTCAGGGCGCGTCAGCGGGTGTTGGCGGGTGT
CGGGGCGCAGCCATGACCCAGTCACGTAGCGATAGCGGAGTGTATAATTCTTGAAGACGAAAGGGCCTCG
TGATACGCCTATTTTTATAGGTTAATGTCATGATAATAATGGTTTCTTAGACGTCAGGTGGCACTTTTCG
GGGAAATGTGCGCGGAACCCCTATTTGTTTATTTTTCTAAATACATTCAAATATGTATCCGCTCATGAGA
CAATAACCCTGATAAATGCTTCAATAATATTGAAAAAGGAAGAGTATGAGTATTCAACATTTCCGTGTCG
CCCTTATTCCCTTTTTTGCGGCATTTT
