>Addgene plasmid #62081 | pGEX6P2-p53 (1-90) (72R) | addgene partial sequence | sequence record 103678 | pGEX3 5'-CCGGGAGCTGCATGTGTCAGAGG-3'
GAACGCGCGAAGGCAGATCGTCAGTCAGTCACGATGCGGCCGCTCGAGTCGACCCGGGAATTCTTAGCTC
GGTGCCGGAGCTGGAGCTGCTGGTGTAGGTGCTGCCGGTGCCGGTGCAACACGCGGTGCTGCTTCCGGCA
TACGCGGTGCTTCATCCGGACCCGGATCTTCGGTAAACCACTGTTCAATATCATCCGGACTCAGCATCAG
ATCATCCATTGCCTGGCTCGGCAGCGGACTCAGAACATTATTTTCCGGCAGCAGTTTCCACAGATCGCTA
AAGGTTTCTTGGCTCAGAGGCGGTTCAACGCTCGGATCGCTCTGCGGTTCTTCCATGGATCCCAGGGGCC
CCTGGAACAGAACTTCCAGATCCGATTTTGGAGGATGGTCGCCACCACCAAACGTGGCTTGCCAGCCCTG
CAAAGGCCATGCTATATACTTGCTGGATTTCAAGTACTTATCAATTTGTGGGATAGCTTCAATACGTTTT
TTAAAACAAACTAATTTTGGGAACGCATCCAGGCACATTGGGTCCATGTATAAAACAACATCAAGAGCGT
CATACAACATGAAGTCAGGATGGGTTACATGATCACCATTTAAATATGTTTTATGACATAAACGATCTTC
GAACATTTTCAGCATTTCAGGTAGCTTGCTAAGAAAATCAACTTTGAGAGTTTCAAAGTCTTTACTATAT
GCAATTCTCGAAACACCGTATCTAATATCCAAAACCGCTCCTTCAAGCATTGAAATCTCTGCACGCTCTT
TTGGACAACCACCCAACATGTTGTGCTTGTCAGCTATATAACGTATGATGGCCATAGACTGTGTTAATTT
AACATCACCATCAATATAATAAGGAAGA
