[The description below was written by a language model from this plasmid's Addgene catalogue record.]
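Description:
pGEX6P2-p53 (1-90) (72R) is a bacterial expression plasmid built on the commercial pGEX-6P-2 backbone (about 5 kb without insert) for producing an N-terminal fragment of human p53 in E. coli. It is selected with ampicillin and is recorded as low copy. No feature table accompanies the record, so the origin of replication and other backbone elements are not itemised, and the cloning method used to introduce the insert is listed as unknown.

The payload is a roughly 280 bp insert from human TP53 encoding residues 1-90, which span the transactivation domain and the adjacent proline-rich region, with arginine at position 72 (the 72R variant of the common codon 72 polymorphism). Transcription is driven by the tac promoter, a hybrid trp/lac promoter that is typically induced with IPTG in lac-repressed hosts. The fragment is fused in frame to a backbone-encoded N-terminal glutathione S-transferase (GST) tag, which allows affinity capture of the fusion on glutathione resin. The depositor notes a PreScission protease cleavage site, which lets the GST moiety be removed to release the p53 fragment after purification.

The construct is intended for recombinant production of the intrinsically disordered p53 N-terminal region. The associated publication concerns how disorder and residual helicity in p53 affect its binding affinity for Mdm2 and downstream signalling, so the purified protein is suited to biophysical and binding studies of that kind.
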