Addgene plasmid #62081: pGEX6P2-p53 (1-90) (72R)
Purpose: Expression of human p53 (TAD residues 1-90) (72R) in e. coli
Depositing lab: Gary Daughdrill. Depositing organization: University of South Florida. Publication: Disorder and residual helicity alter p53-Mdm2 binding affinity and signaling in cells. Borcherds W, Theillet FX, Katzer A, Finzel A, Mishall KM, Powell AT, Wu H, Manieri W, Dieterich C, Selenko P, Loewer A, Daughdrill GW. Nat Chem Biol. 2014 Dec;10(12):1000-2. doi: 10.1038/nchembio.1668. Epub 2014 Nov 2. PubMed 25362358.
Backbone
  Vector backbone: PGEX-6P-2
  Backbone manufacturer: GE Healthcare Life Sciences
  Backbone size w/o insert (bp): 4985
  Vector type: Bacterial Expression
Growth in bacteria
  Bacterial resistance: Ampicillin, 100 μg/mL
  Growth temperature: 37°C
  Growth strain: DH5alpha
  Copy number: Low Copy
Gene/Insert
  Gene/Insert name: p53 (alt name: p53 (1-90) (72R))
  Species: H. sapiens (human)
  Insert size (bp): 280
  Mutation: Contains TAD/PP residues 1-90, 72R
  Entrez Gene: TP53 (a.k.a. BCC7, BMFS5, LFS1, P53, TRP53)
  Promoter: tac
  Tag / fusion protein: GST (N terminal on backbone)
  Cloning method: Unknown
  Sequencing primers: 5′ pGEX5; 3′ pGEX3
Terms and licenses: Academic/Nonprofit Terms; Industry Terms: Not Available to Industry
Depositor comments: Includes a prescission cleavage site
How to cite: pGEX6P2-p53 (1-90) (72R) was a gift from Gary Daughdrill (Addgene plasmid # 62081 ; http://n2t.net/addgene:62081 ; RRID:Addgene_62081)
